Addgene plasmid #51302: pINDUCER21-HOXA9
Purpose: Expression of HOXA9 after doxycycline administration
Depositing lab: George Daley. Depositing organization: Boston Children's Hospital. Publication: Induction of multipotential hematopoietic progenitors from human pluripotent stem cells via respecification of lineage-restricted precursors. Doulatov S, Vo LT, Chou SS, Kim PG, Arora N, Li H, Hadland BK, Bernstein ID, Collins JJ, Zon LI, Daley GQ. Cell Stem Cell. 2013 Oct 3;13(4):459-70. doi: 10.1016/j.stem.2013.09.002. PubMed 24094326.
Backbone
  Vector backbone: pINDUCER21 (ORF-EG)
  Backbone manufacturer: Dr. Richard Mulligan
  Backbone size w/o insert (bp): 12152
  Total vector size (bp): 12971
  Modifications to backbone: None
  Vector type: Lentiviral
Growth in bacteria
  Bacterial resistance: Ampicillin, 100 μg/mL
  Growth temperature: 37°C
  Growth strain: Stbl3
  Copy number: Low Copy
Gene/Insert
  Gene/Insert name: homeobox A9
  Species: H. sapiens (human)
  Insert size (bp): 819
  Mutation: n/a
  GenBank ID: NM_152739.3
  Entrez Gene: HOXA9 (a.k.a. ABD-B, HOX1, HOX1.7, HOX1G)
  Tag / fusion protein: n/a
Resource information
  A portion of this plasmid was derived from a plasmid made by: pINDUCER21 from Dr. Steve Elledge (HHMI) Full lenght ORF obtained as pDONR construct from Genecopoeia catalog #: Z1500
Terms and licenses: Academic/Nonprofit Terms; Industry Terms: Not Available to Industry
Depositor comments: NOTE: The map and depositor sequence are of the empty backbone ONLY. Addgene does not have sequence for the fully assembled plasmid. Sequence for much of the insert can be found in Addgene's sequencing results.
How to cite: pINDUCER21-HOXA9 was a gift from George Daley (Addgene plasmid # 51302 ; http://n2t.net/addgene:51302 ; RRID:Addgene_51302)
