[The description below was written by a language model from this plasmid's Addgene catalogue record and pLannotate feature annotations shown in this document.]
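Description:
pINDUCER21-HOXA9 is a doxycycline-inducible lentiviral expression plasmid built on the pINDUCER21 (ORF-EG) backbone and carrying the full-length human HOXA9 open reading frame (819 bp, untagged, no mutations noted). It is propagated in E. coli under ampicillin selection (AmpR with its bla promoter) from a ColE1/pUC-type origin. The catalogue nevertheless lists it as low copy and names a recombination-deficient strain, as is usual for LTR-containing vectors. The viral portion comprises a truncated HIV-1 5' LTR, the Ψ packaging signal with a gag fragment, the RRE for Rev-dependent export, cPPT/CTS, a WPRE to boost transcript expression, and a self-inactivating ΔU3 3' LTR.

The payload is an all-in-one Tet-On system. HOXA9 lies between attB1 and attB2 sites, consistent with Gateway transfer from the pDONR entry clone mentioned in the record. It sits downstream of a tetracycline response element fused to a minimal CMV promoter. A second, constitutive cassette expresses rtTA3, followed by an EMCV IRES and EGFP. The annotation calls its promoter EF-1α, flanked by short UbC-like fragments, so the promoter identity should be taken from the annotation with some caution. Transduced cells are therefore marked by green fluorescence and continuously produce the transactivator, which binds the TRE and switches on HOXA9 only when doxycycline is present. A loxP site lies just upstream of rtTA3, and several short annotated fragments (lacI, NeoR/KanR, large T antigen, PGK) appear to be remnants or spurious matches.

The associated publication concerns generating hematopoietic progenitors from human pluripotent stem cells. The sequenced record is 11,222 nt, shorter than the catalogued total of 12,971 bp, and the depositor's map shows only the empty backbone.
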