Features (pLannotate 1.2.2; 39 found; start..end, strand, type, name):
      2..56      +  CDS            lacI (fragment): lac repressor; lacI; The lac repressor binds to the lac operator to inhibit transcription in E. coli. This inhibition can be relieved by adding lactose or isopropyl-β-D-thiogalactopyranoside (IPTG).
     62..155     +  rep_origin     SV40 ori (fragment): SV40 origin of replication
    180..217     +  CDS            lacI (fragment): lac repressor; lacI; The lac repressor binds to the lac operator to inhibit transcription in E. coli. This inhibition can be relieved by adding lactose or isopropyl-β-D-thiogalactopyranoside (IPTG).
    230..251     +  protein_bind   CAP binding site: CAP binding activates transcription in the presence of cAMP. E. coli catabolite activator protein
    266..296     +  promoter       lac promoter: promoter for the E. coli lac operon
    300..322     +  protein_bind   lac operator (fragment): The lac repressor binds to the lac operator to inhibit transcription in E. coli. This inhibition can be relieved by adding lactose or isopropyl-β-D-thiogalactopyranoside (IPTG). lac repressor encoded by lacI
    354..437     +  polyA_signal   SV40 poly(A) signal (fragment): SV40 polyadenylation signal
    604..933     +  CDS            nef (fragment): NEF_HV1BR - Experimental evidence at protein level: Swiss-Prot protein existence level 1. Extracellular Nef protein targets CD4(+) T-lymphocytes for apoptosis by interacting with CXCR4 surface receptors (PubMed:14990729). From Human immunodeficiency virus type 1 group M subtype B (isolate BRU/LAI) (HIV-1).
    981..1238    +  LTR            5' LTR (truncated): truncated 5' long terminal repeat (LTR) from HIV-1
   1285..1410    +  misc_feature   HIV-1 Ψ: packaging signal of human immunodeficiency virus type 1
   1394..1732    +  CDS            HIV-1 gag (fragment): gag protein from human immunodeficiency virus 1; gag
   1907..2140    +  misc_feature   RRE: The Rev response element (RRE) of HIV-1 allows for Rev-dependent mRNA export from the nucleus to the cytoplasm.
   2517..2617    +  CDS            Rev (fragment): human immunodeficiency virus 1 (HIV-1) Rev protein; rev; enhances nuclear export of unspliced and incompletely spliced viral mRNAs
   2662..2779    +  misc_feature   cPPT/CTS: central polypurine tract and central termination sequence of HIV-1
   2826..3035    +  protein_bind   tetracycline response element (fragment): contains seven copies of the tetracycline operator tetO tetracycline repressor TetR
   3053..3091    +  promoter       minimal CMV promoter: human cytomegalovirus (CMV) immediate early promoter
   3221..3245    +  protein_bind   attB1: mutant version of attB; recombination site for the Gateway® BP reaction BP Clonase™
   3251..4066    +  CDS            HOXA9: HXA9_HUMAN - Also known as HOX1G. Experimental evidence at protein level: Swiss-Prot protein existence level 1. Sequence-specific transcription factor which is part of a developmental regulatory system that provides cells with specific positional identities on the anterior-posterior axis. Required for induction of E-selectin and VCAM-1, on the endothelial cells surface at sites of inflammation. From Homo sapiens (Human).
   4071..4095    -  protein_bind   attB2: mutant version of attB; recombination site for the Gateway® BP reaction BP Clonase™
   4207..4242    +  promoter       PGK promoter (fragment): mouse phosphoglycerate kinase 1 promoter
   4260..4315    +  promoter       UbC promoter (fragment): human ubiquitin C promoter
   4328..4383    +  promoter       UbC promoter (fragment): human ubiquitin C promoter
   4394..5572    +  promoter       EF-1α promoter: strong constitutive promoter for human elongation factor EF-1α
   5586..5635    +  promoter       UbC promoter (fragment): human ubiquitin C promoter
   5642..5675    -  protein_bind   loxP: Cre-mediated recombination occurs in the 8-bp core sequence (GCATACAT). Cre recombinase
   5682..6379    +  CDS            rtTA3 (fragment): reverse tetracycline transactivator 3 activates expression from Tet-responsive promoters in the presence of doxycycline
   6309..6419    +  CDS            VP48: 3 tandem repeats of the minimal activation domain of herpes simplex virus VP16 (Cheng et al., 2013)
   6464..6485    -  promoter       chicken β-actin promoter (fragment): contains a 21-bp deletion relative to the standard chicken β-actin promoter
   6576..7038    +  misc_feature   IRES: internal ribosome entry site (IRES) of the encephalomyocarditis virus (EMCV)
   7054..7773    +  CDS            EGFP: the original enhanced GFP (Yang et al., 1996) mammalian codon-optimized
   7773..8039    +  CDS            NeoR/KanR (fragment): aminoglycoside phosphotransferase confers resistance to neomycin, kanamycin, and G418 (Geneticin®)
   8067..8150    +  CDS            large T antigen (fragment): large T antigen from SV40 (simian virus 40)
   8184..8204    +  misc_feature   MCS (fragment): pBluescript multiple cloning site
   8216..8804    +  misc_feature   WPRE: woodchuck hepatitis virus posttranscriptional regulatory element
   8812..8877    +  CDS            nef (fragment): NEF_HV1Z2 - Experimental evidence at protein level: Swiss-Prot protein existence level 1. Extracellular Nef protein targets CD4(+) T-lymphocytes for apoptosis by interacting with CXCR4 surface receptors. From Human immunodeficiency virus type 1 group M subtype D (isolate Z2/CDC-Z34) (HIV-1).
   8879..9112    +  LTR            3' LTR (ΔU3): self-inactivating 3' long terminal repeat (LTR) from HIV-1
   9317..9421    +  promoter       AmpR promoter: bla
   9422..10282   +  CDS            AmpR: β-lactamase; bla; confers resistance to ampicillin, carbenicillin, and related antibiotics
  10453..11041   +  rep_origin     ori: high-copy-number ColE1/pMB1/pBR322/pUC origin of replication
>Addgene plasmid #51302 | pINDUCER21-HOXA9 | addgene full sequence | sequence record 148184 | Addgene NGS results
AGCGCCCAATACGCAAACCGCCTCTCCCCGCGCGTTGGCCGATTCATTAATGCAGCAAGCTCATGGCTGA
CTAATTTTTTTTATTTATGCAGAGGCCGAGGCCGCCTCGGCCTCTGAGCTATTCCAGAAGTAGTGAGGAG
GCTTTTTTGGAGGCCTAGGCTTTTGCAAAAAGCTCCCCGTGGCACGACAGGTTTCCCGACTGGAAAGCGG
GCAGTGAGCGCAACGCAATTAATGTGAGTTAGCTCACTCATTAGGCACCCCAGGCTTTACACTTTATGCT
TCCGGCTCGTATGTTGTGTGGAATTGTGAGCGGATAACAATTTCACACAGGAAACAGCTATGACATGATT
ACGAATTTCACAAATAAAGCATTTTTTTCACTGCATTCTAGTTGTGGTTTGTCCAAACTCATCAATGTAT
CTTATCATGTCTGGATCAACTGGATAACTCAAGCTAACCAAAATCATCCCAAACTTCCCACCCCATACCC
TATTACCACTGCCAATTACCTGTGGTTTCATTTACTCTAAACCTGTGATTCCTCTGAATTATTTTCATTT
TAAAGAAATTGTATTTGTTAAATATGTACTACAAACTTAGTAGTTGGAAGGGCTAATTCACTCCCAAAGA
AGACAAGATATCCTTGATCTGTGGATCTACCACACACAAGGCTACTTCCCTGATTAGCAGAACTACACAC
CAGGGCCAGGGGTCAGATATCCACTGACCTTTGGATGGTGCTACAAGCTAGTACCAGTTGAGCCAGATAA
GGTAGAAGAGGCCAATAAAGGAGAGAACACCAGCTTGTTACACCCTGTGAGCCTGCATGGGATGGATGAC
CCGGAGAGAGAAGTGTTAGAGTGGAGGTTTGACAGCCGCCTAGCATTTCATCACGTGGCCCGAGAGCTGC
ATCCGGAGTACTTCAAGAACTGCTGATATCGAGCTTGCTACAAGGGACTTTCCGCTGGGGACTTTCCAGG
GAGGCGTGGCCTGGGCGGGACTGGGGAGTGGCGAGCCCTCAGATCCTGCATATAAGCAGCTGCTTTTTGC
CTGTACTGGGTCTCTCTGGTTAGACCAGATCTGAGCCTGGGAGCTCTCTGGCTAACTAGGGAACCCACTG
CTTAAGCCTCAATAAAGCTTGCCTTGAGTGCTTCAAGTAGTGTGTGCCCGTCTGTTGTGTGACTCTGGTA
ACTAGAGATCCCTCAGACCCTTTTAGTCAGTGTGGAAAATCTCTAGCAGTGGCGCCCGAACAGGGACTTG
AAAGCGAAAGGGAAACCAGAGGAGCTCTCTCGACGCAGGACTCGGCTTGCTGAAGCGCGCACGGCAAGAG
GCGAGGGGCGGCGACTGGTGAGTACGCCAAAAATTTTGACTAGCGGAGGCTAGAAGGAGAGAGATGGGTG
CGAGAGCGTCAGTATTAAGCGGGGGAGAATTAGATCGCGATGGGAAAAAATTCGGTTAAGGCCAGGGGGA
AAGAAAAAATATAAATTAAAACATATAGTATGGGCAAGCAGGGAGCTAGAACGATTCGCAGTTAATCCTG
GCCTGTTAGAAACATCAGAAGGCTGTAGACAAATACTGGGACAGCTACAACCATCCCTTCAGACAGGATC
AGAAGAACTTAGATCATTATATAATACAGTAGCAACCCTCTATTGTGTGCATCAAAGGATAGAGATAAAA
GACACCAAGGAAGCTTTAGACAAGATAGAGGAAGAGCAAAACAAAAGTAAGACCACCGCACAGCAAGCGG
CCGGCCGCTGATCTTCAGACCTGGAGGAGGAGATATGAGGGACAATTGGAGAAGTGAATTATATAAATAT
AAAGTAGTAAAAATTGAACCATTAGGAGTAGCACCCACCAAGGCAAAGAGAAGAGTGGTGCAGAGAGAAA
AAAGAGCAGTGGGAATAGGAGCTTTGTTCCTTGGGTTCTTGGGAGCAGCAGGAAGCACTATGGGCGCAGC
GTCAATGACGCTGACGGTACAGGCCAGACAATTATTGTCTGGTATAGTGCAGCAGCAGAACAATTTGCTG
AGGGCTATTGAGGCGCAACAGCATCTGTTGCAACTCACAGTCTGGGGCATCAAGCAGCTCCAGGCAAGAA
TCCTGGCTGTGGAAAGATACCTAAAGGATCAACAGCTCCTGGGGATTTGGGGTTGCTCTGGAAAACTCAT
TTGCACCACTGCTGTGCCTTGGAATGCTAGTTGGAGTAATAAATCTCTGGAACAGATTTGGAATCACACG
ACCTGGATGGAGTGGGACAGAGAAATTAACAATTACACAAGCTTAATACACTCCTTAATTGAAGAATCGC
AAAACCAGCAAGAAAAGAATGAACAAGAATTATTGGAATTAGATAAATGGGCAAGTTTGTGGAATTGGTT
TAACATAACAAATTGGCTGTGGTATATAAAATTATTCATAATGATAGTAGGAGGCTTGGTAGGTTTAAGA
ATAGTTTTTGCTGTACTTTCTATAGTGAATAGAGTTAGGCAGGGATATTCACCATTATCGTTTCAGACCC
ACCTCCCAACCCCGAGGGGACCCGACAGGCCCGAAGGAATAGAAGAAGAAGGTGGAGAGAGAGACAGAGA
CAGATCCATTCGATTAGTGAACGGATCTCGACGGTATCGCCGAATTCACAAATGGCAGTATTCATCCACA
ATTTTAAAAGAAAAGGGGGGATTGGGGGGTACAGTGCAGGGGAAAGAATAGTAGACATAATAGCAACAGA
CATACAAACTAAAGAATTACAAAAACAAATTACAAAAATTCAAAATTTTCGGGTTTATTACAGGGACAGC
AGAGATCCAGTTTGGACTAGGATCCTTTACCACTCCCTATCAGTGATAGAGAAAAGTGAAAGTCGAGTTT
ACCACTCCCTATCAGTGATAGAGAAAAGTGAAAGTCGAGTTTACCACTCCCTATCAGTGATAGAGAAAAG
TGAAAGTCGAGTTTACCACTCCCTATCAGTGATAGAGAAAAGTGAAAGTCGAGTTTACCACTCCCTATCA
GTGATAGAGAAAAGTGAAAGTCGAGCTCGGTACCCGGGTCGAGGTAGGCGTGTACGGTGGGAGGCCTATA
TAAGCAGAGCTCGTTTAGTGAACCGTCAGATCGCCTGGAGACGCCATCCACGCTGTTTTGACCTCCATAG
AAGACACCGGGACCGATCCAGCCTCCGCGGCCCCGAACTAGTCCAGTGTGGTGGAATTCTGCAGATATCA
ACAAGTTTGTACAAAAAAGCAGGCTCCACCATGGCCACCACTGGGGCCCTGGGCAACTACTACGTGGACT
CGTTCCTGCTGGGCGCCGACGCCGCGGATGAGCTGAGCGTTGGCCGCTATGCGCCGGGGACCCTGGGCCA
GCCTCCCCGGCAGGCGGCGACGCTGGCCGAGCACCCCGACTTCAGCCCGTGCAGCTTCCAGTCCAAGGCG
ACGGTGTTTGGCGCCTCGTGGAACCCAGTGCACGCGGCGGGCGCCAACGCTGTACCCGCTGCGGTGTACC
ACCACCATCACCACCACCCCTACGTGCACCCCCAGGCGCCCGTGGCGGCGGCGGCGCCGGACGGCAGGTA
CATGCGCTCCTGGCTGGAGCCCACGCCCGGTGCGCTCTCCTTCGCGGGCTTGCCCTCCAGCCGGCCTTAT
GGCATTAAACCTGAACCGCTGTCGGCCAGAAGGGGTGACTGTCCCACGCTTGACACTCACACTTTGTCCC
TGACTGACTATGCTTGTGGTTCTCCTCCAGTTGATAGAGAAAAACAACCCAGCGAAGGCGCCTTCTCTGA
AAACAATGCTGAGAATGAGAGCGGCGGAGACAAGCCCCCCATCGATCCCAATAACCCAGCAGCCAACTGG
CTTCATGCGCGCTCCACTCGGAAAAAGCGGTGCCCCTATACAAAACACCAGACCCTGGAACTGGAGAAAG
AGTTTCTGTTCAACATGTACCTCACCAGGGACCGCAGGTACGAGGTGGCTCGACTGCTCAACCTCACCGA
GAGGCAGGTCAAGATCTGGTTCCAGAACCGCAGGATGAAAATGAAGAAAATCAACAAAGACCGAGCAAAA
GACGAGTAGGACCCAGCTTTCTTGTACAAAGTGGTTGATATCCAGCACAGTGGCGGCCGCTCGAGTCTAG
AGGGCCCGCGGTTCGAATACCCATACGACGTCCCAGACTACGCTTAGTAATGATTAATTAAACTAGAAAT
TCTACCGGGTAGGGGAGGCGCTTTTCCCAAGGCAGTCTGGAGTAACCCACCCAAGATCTGGCCTCCGCGC
CGGGTTTTGGCGCCTCCCGCGGGCGCCCCCCTCCTCACGGCGAGCCGCGTAAGATCTGGCCTCCGCGCCG
GGTTTTGGCGCCTCCCGCGGGCGCCCCCCTCCTCACGGCGAGCCTAGTCGTGAGGCTCCGGTGCCCGTCA
GTGGGCAGAGCGCACATCGCCCACAGTCCCCGAGAAGTTGGGGGGAGGGGTCGGCAATTGAACCGGTGCC
TAGAGAAGGTGGCGCGGGGTAAACTGGGAAAGTGATGTCGTGTACTGGCTCCGCCTTTTTCCCGAGGGTG
GGGGAGAACCGTATATAAGTGCAGTAGTCGCCGTGAACGTTCTTTTTCGCAACGGGTTTGCCGCCAGAAC
ACAGGTAAGTGCCGTGTGTGGTTCCCGCGGGCCTGGCCTCTTTACGGGTTATGGCCCTTGCGTGCCTTGA
ATTACTTCCACCTGGCTGCAGTACGTGATTCTTGATCCCGAGCTTCGGGTTGGAAGTGGGTGGGAGAGTT
CGAGGCCTTGCGCTTAAGGAGCCCCTTCGCCTCGTGCTTGAGTTGAGGCCTGGCCTGGGCGCTGGGGCCG
CCGCGTGCGAATCTGGTGGCACCTTCGCGCCTGTCTCGCTGCTTTCGATAAGTCTCTAGCCATTTAAAAT
TTTTGATGACCTGCTGCGACGCTTTTTTTCTGGCAAGATAGTCTTGTAAATGCGGGCCAAGATCTGCACA
CTGGTATTTCGGTTTTTGGGGCCGCGGGCGGCGACGGGGCCCGTGCGTCCCAGCGCACATGTTCGGCGAG
GCGGGGCCTGCGAGCGCGGCCACCGAGAATCGGACGGGGGTAGTCTCAAGCTGGCCGGCCTGCTCTGGTG
CCTGGCCTCGCGCCGCCGTGTATCGCCCCGCCCTGGGCGGCAAGGCTGGCCCGGTCGGCACCAGTTGCGT
GAGCGGAAAGATGGCCGCTTCCCGGCCCTGCTGCAGGGAGCTCAAAATGGAGGACGCGGCGCTCGGGAGA
GCGGGCGGGTGAGTCACCCACACAAAGGAAAAGGGCCTTTCCGTCCTCAGCCGTCGCTTCATGTGACTCC
ACGGAGTACCGGGCGCCGTCCAGGCACCTCGATTAGTTCTCGAGCTTTTGGAGTACGTCGTCTTTAGGTT
GGGGGGAGGGGTTTTATGCGATGGAGTTTCCCCACACTGAGTGGGTGGAGACTGAAGTTAGGCCAGCTTG
GCACTTGATGTAATTCTCCTTGGAATTTGCCCTTTTTGAGTTTGGATCTTGGTTCATTCTCAAGCCTCAG
ACAGTGGTTCAAAGTTTTTTTCTTCCATTTCAGGTGTCGTGAAGCGGCCGCCATGCTAGTAAATTGTCCG
CTAAATTCTGGCCGTTTTTGGCTTTTTTGTTAGACGGATCCATAACTTCGTATAATGTATGCTATACGAA
GTTATGCCACCATGTCTAGACTGGACAAGAGCAAAGTCATAAACGGAGCTCTGGAATTACTCAATGGTGT
CGGTATCGAAGGCCTGACGACAAGGAAACTCGCTCAAAAGCTGGGAGTTGAGCAGCCTACCCTGTACTGG
CACGTGAAGAACAAGCGGGCCCTGCTCGATGCCCTGCCAATCGAGATGCTGGACAGGCATCATACCCACT
TCTGCCCCCTGGAAGGCGAGTCATGGCAAGACTTTCTGCGGAACAACGCCAAGTCATACCGCTGTGCTCT
CCTCTCACATCGCGACGGGGCTAAAGTGCATCTCGGCACCCGCCCAACAGAGAAACAGTACGAAACCCTG
GAAAATCAGCTCGCGTTCCTGTGTCAGCAAGGCTTCTCCCTGGAGAACGCACTGTACGCTCTGTCCGCCG
TGGGCCACTTTACACTGGGCTGCGTATTGGAGGAACAGGAGCATCAAGTAGCAAAAGAGGAAAGAGAGAC
ACCTACCACCGATTCTATGCCCCCACTTCTGAGACAAGCAATTGAGCTGTTCGACCGGCAGGGAGCCGAA
CCTGCCTTCCTTTTCGGCCTGGAACTAATCATATGTGGCCTGGAGAAACAGCTAAAGTGCGAAAGCGGCG
GGCCGACCGACGCCCTTGACGATTTTGACTTAGACATGCTCCCAGCCGATGCCCTTGACGACTTTGACCT
TGATATGCTGCCTGCTGACGCTCTTGACGATTTTGACCTTGACATGCTCCCCGGGTAACTAAGTAAGGAT
CCGCGGCCGCACTAGAGGAATTCCGCCCCTCCCCCCCCCCCCCCCTAACGTTACTGGCCGAAGCCGCTTG
GAATAAGGCCGGTGTGCGTTTGTCTATATGTTATTTTCCACCATATTGCCGTCTTTTGGCAATGTGAGGG
CCCGGAAACCTGGCCCTGTCTTCTTGACGAGCATTCCTAGGGGTCTTTCCCCTCTCGCCAAAGGAATGCA
AGGTCTGTTGAATGTCGTGAAGGAAGCAGTTCCTCTGGAAGCTTCTTGAAGACAAACAACGTCTGTAGCG
ACCCTTTGCAGGCAGCGGAACCCCCCACCTGGCGACAGGTGCCTCTGCGGCCAAAAGCCACGTGTATAAG
ATACACCTGCAAAGGCGGCACAACCCCAGTGCCACGTTGTGAGTTGGATAGTTGTGGAAAGAGTCAAATG
GCTCTCCTCAAGCGTATTCAACAAGGGGCTGAAGGATGCCCAGAAGGTACCCCATTGTATGGGATCTGAT
CTGGGGCCTCGGTGCACATGCTTTACATGTGTTTAGTCGAGGTTAAAAAAACGTCTAGGCCCCCCGAACC
ACGGGGACGTGGTTTTCCTTTGAAAAACACGATGATAAGCTTACCGGTCCACCATGGTGAGCAAGGGCGA
GGAGCTGTTCACCGGGGTGGTGCCCATCCTGGTCGAGCTGGACGGCGACGTAAACGGCCACAAGTTCAGC
GTGTCCGGCGAGGGCGAGGGCGATGCCACCTACGGCAAGCTGACCCTGAAGTTCATCTGCACCACCGGCA
AGCTGCCCGTGCCCTGGCCCACCCTCGTGACCACCCTGACCTACGGCGTGCAGTGCTTCAGCCGCTACCC
CGACCACATGAAGCAGCACGACTTCTTCAAGTCCGCCATGCCCGAAGGCTACGTCCAGGAGCGCACCATC
TTCTTCAAGGACGACGGCAACTACAAGACCCGCGCCGAGGTGAAGTTCGAGGGCGACACCCTGGTGAACC
GCATCGAGCTGAAGGGCATCGACTTCAAGGAGGACGGCAACATCCTGGGGCACAAGCTGGAGTACAACTA
CAACAGCCACAACGTCTATATCATGGCCGACAAGCAGAAGAACGGCATCAAGGTGAACTTCAAGATCCGC
CACAACATCGAGGACGGCAGCGTGCAGCTCGCCGACCACTACCAGCAGAACACCCCCATCGGCGACGGCC
CCGTGCTGCTGCCCGACAACCACTACCTGAGCACCCAGTCCGCCCTGAGCAAAGACCCCAACGAGAAGCG
CGATCACATGGTCCTGCTGGAGTTCGTGACCGCCGCCGGGATCACTCTCGGCATGGACGAGCTGTACAAG
TAAGCATGCCCGACGGCGAGGATCTCGTCGTGACCCATGGCGATGCCTGCTTGCCGAATATCATGGTGGA
AAATGGCCGCTTTTCTGGATTCATCGACTGTGGCCGGCTGGGTGTGGCGGACCGCTATCAGGACATAGCG
TTGGCTACCCGTGATATTGCTGAAGAGCTTGGCGGCGAATGGGCTGACCGCTTCCTCGTGCTTTACGGTA
TCGCCGCTCCCGATTCGCAGCGCATCGCCTTCTATCGCCTTCTTGACGAGTTCTTCTGATGTACAAGTAA
AGCGGCCGCGACTCTAGATCATAATCAGCCATACCACATTTGTAGAGGTTTTACTTGCTTTAAAAAACCT
CCCACACCTCCCCCTGAACCTGAAACATAAAATGAATGCAATTGTTGTTGTTTAGTCCCTCCCAATTCGA
TATCAAGCTTATCGCGATAGATCCTAATCAACCTCTGGATTACAAAATTTGTGAAAGATTGACTGGTATT
CTTAACTATGTTGCTCCTTTTACGCTATGTGGATACGCTGCTTTAATGCCTTTGTATCATGCTATTGCTT
CCCGTATGGCTTTCATTTTCTCCTCCTTGTATAAATCCTGGTTGCTGTCTCTTTATGAGGAGTTGTGGCC
CGTTGTCAGGCAACGTGGCGTGGTGTGCACTGTGTTTGCTGACGCAACCCCCACTGGTTGGGGCATTGCC
ACCACCTGTCAGCTCCTTTCCGGGACTTTCGCTTTCCCCCTCCCTATTGCCACGGCGGAACTCATCGCCG
CCTGCCTTGCCCGCTGCTGGACAGGGGCTCGGCTGTTGGGCACTGACAATTCCGTGGTGTTGTCGGGGAA
ATCATCGTCCTTTCCTTGGCTGCTCGCCTGTGTTGCCACCTGGATTCTGCGCGGGACGTCCTTCTGCTAC
GTCCCTTCGGCCCTCAATCCAGCGGACCTTCCTTCCCGCGGCCTGCTGCCGGCTCTGCGGCCTCTTCCGC
GTCTTCGCCTTCGCCCTCAGACGAGTCGGATCTCCCTTTGGGCCGCCTCCCCGCCTGAGATCCTTTAAGA
CCAATGACTTACAAGGCAGCTGTAGATCTTAGCCACTTTTTAAAAGAAAAGGGGGGACTGGAAGGGCTAA
TTCACTCCCAACGAAGACAAGATCTGCTTTTTGCTTGTACTGGGTCTCTCTGGTTAGACCAGATCTGAGC
CTGGGAGCTCTCTGGCTAACTAGGGAACCCACTGCTTAAGCCTCAATAAAGCTTGCCTTGAGTGCTTCAA
GTAGTGTGTGCCCGTCTGTTGTGTGACTCTGGTAACTAGAGATCCCTCAGACCCTTTTAGTCAGTGTGGA
AAATCTCTAGCAGTAGTAGTTCATGTCATCTTATTATTCAGTATTTATAACTTGCAAAGAAATGAATATC
AGAGAGTGAGAGGCCCGGGTTAATTAAGGAAAGGGCTAGATCATTCTTGAAGACGAAAGGGCCTCGTGAT
ACGCCTATTTTTATAGGTTAATGTCATGATAATAATGGTTTCTTAGACGTCAGGTGGCACTTTTCGGGGA
AATGTGCGCGGAACCCCTATTTGTTTATTTTTCTAAATACATTCAAATATGTATCCGCTCATGAGACAAT
AACCCTGATAAATGCTTCAATAATATTGAAAAAGGAAGAGTATGAGTATTCAACATTTCCGTGTCGCCCT
TATTCCCTTTTTTGCGGCATTTTGCCTTCCTGTTTTTGCTCACCCAGAAACGCTGGTGAAAGTAAAAGAT
GCTGAAGATCAGTTGGGTGCACGAGTGGGTTACATCGAACTGGATCTCAACAGCGGTAAGATCCTTGAGA
GTTTTCGCCCCGAAGAACGTTTTCCAATGATGAGCACTTTTAAAGTTCTGCTATGTGGCGCGGTATTATC
CCGTGTTGACGCCGGGCAAGAGCAACTCGGTCGCCGCATACACTATTCTCAGAATGACTTGGTTGAGTAC
TCACCAGTCACAGAAAAGCATCTTACGGATGGCATGACAGTAAGAGAATTATGCAGTGCTGCCATAACCA
TGAGTGATAACACTGCGGCCAACTTACTTCTGACAACGATCGGAGGACCGAAGGAGCTAACCGCTTTTTT
GCACAACATGGGGGATCATGTAACTCGCCTTGATCGTTGGGAACCGGAGCTGAATGAAGCCATACCAAAC
GACGAGCGTGACACCACGATGCCTGTAGCAATGGCAACAACGTTGCGCAAACTATTAACTGGCGAACTAC
TTACTCTAGCTTCCCGGCAACAATTAATAGACTGGATGGAGGCGGATAAAGTTGCAGGACCACTTCTGCG
CTCGGCCCTTCCGGCTGGCTGGTTTATTGCTGATAAATCTGGAGCCGGTGAGCGTGGGTCTCGCGGTATC
ATTGCAGCACTGGGGCCAGATGGTAAGCCCTCCCGTATCGTAGTTATCTACACGACGGGGAGTCAGGCAA
CTATGGATGAACGAAATAGACAGATCGCTGAGATAGGTGCCTCACTGATTAAGCATTGGTAACTGTCAGA
CCAAGTTTACTCATATATACTTTAGATTGATTTAAAACTTCATTTTTAATTTAAAAGGATCTAGGTGAAG
ATCCTTTTTGATAATCTCATGACCAAAATCCCTTAACGTGAGTTTTCGTTCCACTGAGCGTCAGACCCCG
TAGAAAAGATCAAAGGATCTTCTTGAGATCCTTTTTTTCTGCGCGTAATCTGCTGCTTGCAAACAAAAAA
ACCACCGCTACCAGCGGTGGTTTGTTTGCCGGATCAAGAGCTACCAACTCTTTTTCCGAAGGTAACTGGC
TTCAGCAGAGCGCAGATACCAAATACTGTTCTTCTAGTGTAGCCGTAGTTAGGCCACCACTTCAAGAACT
CTGTAGCACCGCCTACATACCTCGCTCTGCTAATCCTGTTACCAGTGGCTGCTGCCAGTGGCGATAAGTC
GTGTCTTACCGGGTTGGACTCAAGACGATAGTTACCGGATAAGGCGCAGCGGTCGGGCTGAACGGGGGGT
TCGTGCACACAGCCCAGCTTGGAGCGAACGACCTACACCGAACTGAGATACCTACAGCGTGAGCTATGAG
AAAGCGCCACGCTTCCCGAAGGGAGAAAGGCGGACAGGTATCCGGTAAGCGGCAGGGTCGGAACAGGAGA
GCGCACGAGGGAGCTTCCAGGGGGAAACGCCTGGTATCTTTATAGTCCTGTCGGGTTTCGCCACCTCTGA
CTTGAGCGTCGATTTTTGTGATGCTCGTCAGGGGGGCGGAGCCTATGGAAAAACGCCAGCAACGCGGCCT
TTTTACGGTTCCTGGCCTTTTGCTGGCCTTTTGCTCACATGTTCTTTCCTGCGTTATCCCCTGATTCTGT
GGATAACCGTATTACCGCCTTTGAGTGAGCTGATACCGCTCGCCGCAGCCGAACGACCGAGCGCAGCGAG
TCAGTGAGCGAGGAAGCGGAAG
