>Addgene plasmid #51302 | pINDUCER21-HOXA9 | depositor partial sequence | sequence record 78905 | backbone sequence
TGGAAGGGCTAATTCACTCCCAAAGAAGACAAGATATCCTTGATCTGTGGATCTACCACACACAAGGCTA
CTTCCCTGATTAGCAGAACTACACACCAGGGCCAGGGGTCAGATATCCACTGACCTTTGGATGGTGCTAC
AAGCTAGTACCAGTTGAGCCAGATAAGGTAGAAGAGGCCAATAAAGGAGAGAACACCAGCTTGTTACACC
CTGTGAGCCTGCATGGGATGGATGACCCGGAGAGAGAAGTGTTAGAGTGGAGGTTTGACAGCCGCCTAGC
ATTTCATCACGTGGCCCGAGAGCTGCATCCGGAGTACTTCAAGAACTGCTGATATCGAGCTTGCTACAAG
GGACTTTCCGCTGGGGACTTTCCAGGGAGGCGTGGCCTGGGCGGGACTGGGGAGTGGCGAGCCCTCAGAT
CCTGCATATAAGCAGCTGCTTTTTGCCTGTACTGGGTCTCTCTGGTTAGACCAGATCTGAGCCTGGGAGC
TCTCTGGCTAACTAGGGAACCCACTGCTTAAGCCTCAATAAAGCTTGCCTTGAGTGCTTCAAGTAGTGTG
TGCCCGTCTGTTGTGTGACTCTGGTAACTAGAGATCCCTCAGACCCTTTTAGTCAGTGTGGAAAATCTCT
AGCAGTGGCGCCCGAACAGGGACTTGAAAGCGAAAGGGAAACCAGAGGAGCTCTCTCGACGCAGGACTCG
GCTTGCTGAAGCGCGCACGGCAAGAGGCGAGGGGCGGCGACTGGTGAGTACGCCAAAAATTTTGACTAGC
GGAGGCTAGAAGGAGAGAGATGGGTGCGAGAGCGTCAGTATTAAGCGGGGGAGAATTAGATCGCGATGGG
AAAAAATTCGGTTAAGGCCAGGGGGAAAGAAAAAATATAAATTAAAACATATAGTATGGGCAAGCAGGGA
GCTAGAACGATTCGCAGTTAATCCTGGCCTGTTAGAAACATCAGAAGGCTGTAGACAAATACTGGGACAG
CTACAACCATCCCTTCAGACAGGATCAGAAGAACTTAGATCATTATATAATACAGTAGCAACCCTCTATT
GTGTGCATCAAAGGATAGAGATAAAAGACACCAAGGAAGCTTTAGACAAGATAGAGGAAGAGCAAAACAA
AAGTAAGACCACCGCACAGCAAGCGGCCGGCCGCTGATCTTCAGACCTGGAGGAGGAGATATGAGGGACA
ATTGGAGAAGTGAATTATATAAATATAAAGTAGTAAAAATTGAACCATTAGGAGTAGCACCCACCAAGGC
AAAGAGAAGAGTGGTGCAGAGAGAAAAAAGAGCAGTGGGAATAGGAGCTTTGTTCCTTGGGTTCTTGGGA
GCAGCAGGAAGCACTATGGGCGCAGCGTCAATGACGCTGACGGTACAGGCCAGACAATTATTGTCTGGTA
TAGTGCAGCAGCAGAACAATTTGCTGAGGGCTATTGAGGCGCAACAGCATCTGTTGCAACTCACAGTCTG
GGGCATCAAGCAGCTCCAGGCAAGAATCCTGGCTGTGGAAAGATACCTAAAGGATCAACAGCTCCTGGGG
ATTTGGGGTTGCTCTGGAAAACTCATTTGCACCACTGCTGTGCCTTGGAATGCTAGTTGGAGTAATAAAT
CTCTGGAACAGATTTGGAATCACACGACCTGGATGGAGTGGGACAGAGAAATTAACAATTACACAAGCTT
AATACACTCCTTAATTGAAGAATCGCAAAACCAGCAAGAAAAGAATGAACAAGAATTATTGGAATTAGAT
AAATGGGCAAGTTTGTGGAATTGGTTTAACATAACAAATTGGCTGTGGTATATAAAATTATTCATAATGA
TAGTAGGAGGCTTGGTAGGTTTAAGAATAGTTTTTGCTGTACTTTCTATAGTGAATAGAGTTAGGCAGGG
ATATTCACCATTATCGTTTCAGACCCACCTCCCAACCCCGAGGGGACCCGACAGGCCCGAAGGAATAGAA
GAAGAAGGTGGAGAGAGAGACAGAGACAGATCCATTCGATTAGTGAACGGATCTCGACGGTATCGCCGAA
TTCACAAATGGCAGTATTCATCCACAATTTTAAAAGAAAAGGGGGGATTGGGGGGTACAGTGCAGGGGAA
AGAATAGTAGACATAATAGCAACAGACATACAAACTAAAGAATTACAAAAACAAATTACAAAAATTCAAA
ATTTTCGGGTTTATTACAGGGACAGCAGAGATCCAGTTTGGACTAGGATCCTTTACCACTCCCTATCAGT
GATAGAGAAAAGTGAAAGTCGAGTTTACCACTCCCTATCAGTGATAGAGAAAAGTGAAAGTCGAGTTTAC
CACTCCCTATCAGTGATAGAGAAAAGTGAAAGTCGAGTTTACCACTCCCTATCAGTGATAGAGAAAAGTG
AAAGTCGAGTTTACCACTCCCTATCAGTGATAGAGAAAAGTGAAAGTCGAGTTTACCACTCCCTATCAGT
GATAGAGAAAAGTGAAAGTCGAGTTTACCACTCCCTATCAGTGATAGAGAAAAGTGAAAGTCGAGCTCGG
TACCCGGGTCGAGGTAGGCGTGTACGGTGGGAGGCCTATATAAGCAGAGCTCGTTTAGTGAACCGTCAGA
TCGCCTGGAGACGCCATCCACGCTGTTTTGACCTCCATAGAAGACACCGGGACCGATCCAGCCTCCGCGG
CCCCGAACTAGTCCAGTGTGGTGGAATTCTGCAGATATCAACAAGTTTGTACAAAAAAGCTGAACGAGAA
ACGTAAAATGATATAAATATCAATATATTAAATTAGATTTTGCATAAAAAACAGACTACATAATACTGTA
AAACACAACATATCCAGTCACTATGGCGGCCGCATTAGGCACCCCAGGCTTTACACTTTATGCTTCCGGC
TCGTATAATGTGTGGATTTTGAGTTAGGATCCGTCGAGATTTTCAGGAGCTAAGGAAGCTAAAATGGAGA
AAAAAATCACTGGATATACCACCGTTGATATATCCCAATGGCATCGTAAAGAACATTTTGAGGCATTTCA
GTCAGTTGCTCAATGTACCTATAACCAGACCGTTCAGCTGGATATTACGGCCTTTTTAAAGACCGTAAAG
AAAAATAAGCACAAGTTTTATCCGGCCTTTATTCACATTCTTGCCCGCCTGATGAATGCTCATCCGGAAT
TCCGTATGGCAATGAAAGACGGTGAGCTGGTGATATGGGATAGTGTTCACCCTTGTTACACCGTTTTCCA
TGAGCAAACTGAAACGTTTTCATCGCTCTGGAGTGAATACCACGACGATTTCCGGCAGTTTCTACACATA
TATTCGCAAGATGTGGCGTGTTACGGTGAAAACCTGGCCTATTTCCCTAAAGGGTTTATTGAGAATATGT
TTTTCGTCTCAGCCAATCCCTGGGTGAGTTTCACCAGTTTTGATTTAAACGTGGCCAATATGGACAACTT
CTTCGCCCCCGTTTTCACCATGGGCAAATATTATACGCAAGGCGACAAGGTGCTGATGCCGCTGGCGATT
CAGGTTCATCATGCCGTTTGTGATGGCTTCCATGTCGGCAGAATGCTTAATGAATTACAACAGTACTGCG
ATGAGTGGCAGGGCGGGGCGTAAAGATCTGGATCCGGCTTACTAAAAGCCAGATAACAGTATGCGTATTT
GCGCGCTGATTTTTGCGGTATAAGAATATATACTGATATGTATACCCGAAGTATGTCAAAAAGAGGTATG
CTATGAAGCAGCGTATTACAGTGACAGTTGACAGCGACAGCTATCAGTTGCTCAAGGCATATATGATGTC
AATATCTCCGGTCTGGTAAGCACAACCATGCAGAATGAAGCCCGTCGTCTGCGTGCCGAACGCTGGAAAG
CGGAAAATCAGGAAGGGATGGCTGAGGTCGCCCGGTTTATTGAAATGAACGGCTCTTTTGCTGACGAGAA
CAGGGGCTGGTGAAATGCAGTTTAAGGTTTACACCTATAAAAGAGAGAGCCGTTATCGTCTGTTTGTGGA
TGTACAGAGTGATATTATTGACACGCCCGGGCGACGGATGGTGATCCCCCTGGCCAGTGCACGTCTGCTG
TCAGATAAAGTCTCCCGTGAACTTTACCCGGTGGTGCATATCGGGGATGAAAGCTGGCGCATGATGACCA
CCGATATGGCCAGTGTGCCGGTCTCCGTTATCGGGGAAGAAGTGGCTGATCTCAGCCACCGCGAAAATGA
CATCAAAAACGCCATTAACCTGATGTTCTGGGGAATATAAATGTCAGGCTCCCTTATACACAGCCAGTCT
GCAGGTCGACCATAGTGACTGGATATGTTGTGTTTTACAGTATTATGTAGTCTGTTTTTTATGCAAAATC
TAATTTAATATATTGATATTTATATCATTTTACGTTTCTCGTTCAGCTTTCTTGTACAAAGTGGTTGATA
TCCAGCACAGTGGCGGCCGCTCGAGTCTAGAGGGCCCGCGGTTCGAATACCCATACGACGTCCCAGACTA
CGCTTAGTAATGATTAATTAAACTAGAAATTCTACCGGGTAGGGGAGGCGCTTTTCCCAAGGCAGTCTGG
AGTAACCCACCCAAGATCTGGCCTCCGCGCCGGGTTTTGGCGCCTCCCGCGGGCGCCCCCCTCCTCACGG
CGAGCCGCGTAAGATCTGGCCTCCGCGCCGGGTTTTGGCGCCTCCCGCGGGCGCCCCCCTCCTCACGGCG
AGCCTAGTCGTGAGGCTCCGGTGCCCGTCAGTGGGCAGAGCGCACATCGCCCACAGTCCCCGAGAAGTTG
GGGGGAGGGGTCGGCAATTGAACCGGTGCCTAGAGAAGGTGGCGCGGGGTAAACTGGGAAAGTGATGTCG
TGTACTGGCTCCGCCTTTTTCCCGAGGGTGGGGGAGAACCGTATATAAGTGCAGTAGTCGCCGTGAACGT
TCTTTTTCGCAACGGGTTTGCCGCCAGAACACAGGTAAGTGCCGTGTGTGGTTCCCGCGGGCCTGGCCTC
TTTACGGGTTATGGCCCTTGCGTGCCTTGAATTACTTCCACCTGGCTGCAGTACGTGATTCTTGATCCCG
AGCTTCGGGTTGGAAGTGGGTGGGAGAGTTCGAGGCCTTGCGCTTAAGGAGCCCCTTCGCCTCGTGCTTG
AGTTGAGGCCTGGCCTGGGCGCTGGGGCCGCCGCGTGCGAATCTGGTGGCACCTTCGCGCCTGTCTCGCT
GCTTTCGATAAGTCTCTAGCCATTTAAAATTTTTGATGACCTGCTGCGACGCTTTTTTTCTGGCAAGATA
GTCTTGTAAATGCGGGCCAAGATCTGCACACTGGTATTTCGGTTTTTGGGGCCGCGGGCGGCGACGGGGC
CCGTGCGTCCCAGCGCACATGTTCGGCGAGGCGGGGCCTGCGAGCGCGGCCACCGAGAATCGGACGGGGG
TAGTCTCAAGCTGGCCGGCCTGCTCTGGTGCCTGGCCTCGCGCCGCCGTGTATCGCCCCGCCCTGGGCGG
CAAGGCTGGCCCGGTCGGCACCAGTTGCGTGAGCGGAAAGATGGCCGCTTCCCGGCCCTGCTGCAGGGAG
CTCAAAATGGAGGACGCGGCGCTCGGGAGAGCGGGCGGGTGAGTCACCCACACAAAGGAAAAGGGCCTTT
CCGTCCTCAGCCGTCGCTTCATGTGACTCCACGGAGTACCGGGCGCCGTCCAGGCACCTCGATTAGTTCT
CGAGCTTTTGGAGTACGTCGTCTTTAGGTTGGGGGGAGGGGTTTTATGCGATGGAGTTTCCCCACACTGA
GTGGGTGGAGACTGAAGTTAGGCCAGCTTGGCACTTGATGTAATTCTCCTTGGAATTTGCCCTTTTTGAG
TTTGGATCTTGGTTCATTCTCAAGCCTCAGACAGTGGTTCAAAGTTTTTTTCTTCCATTTCAGGTGTCGT
GAAGCGGCCGCCATGCTAGTAAATTGTCCGCTAAATTCTGGCCGTTTTTGGCTTTTTTGTTAGACGGATC
CATAACTTCGTATAATGTATGCTATACGAAGTTATGCCACCATGTCTAGACTGGACAAGAGCAAAGTCAT
AAACGGAGCTCTGGAATTACTCAATGGTGTCGGTATCGAAGGCCTGACGACAAGGAAACTCGCTCAAAAG
CTGGGAGTTGAGCAGCCTACCCTGTACTGGCACGTGAAGAACAAGCGGGCCCTGCTCGATGCCCTGCCAA
TCGAGATGCTGGACAGGCATCATACCCACTTCTGCCCCCTGGAAGGCGAGTCATGGCAAGACTTTCTGCG
GAACAACGCCAAGTCATACCGCTGTGCTCTCCTCTCACATCGCGACGGGGCTAAAGTGCATCTCGGCACC
CGCCCAACAGAGAAACAGTACGAAACCCTGGAAAATCAGCTCGCGTTCCTGTGTCAGCAAGGCTTCTCCC
TGGAGAACGCACTGTACGCTCTGTCCGCCGTGGGCCACTTTACACTGGGCTGCGTATTGGAGGAACAGGA
GCATCAAGTAGCAAAAGAGGAAAGAGAGACACCTACCACCGATTCTATGCCCCCACTTCTGAGACAAGCA
ATTGAGCTGTTCGACCGGCAGGGAGCCGAACCTGCCTTCCTTTTCGGCCTGGAACTAATCATATGTGGCC
TGGAGAAACAGCTAAAGTGCGAAAGCGGCGGGCCGACCGACGCCCTTGACGATTTTGACTTAGACATGCT
CCCAGCCGATGCCCTTGACGACTTTGACCTTGATATGCTGCCTGCTGACGCTCTTGACGATTTTGACCTT
GACATGCTCCCCGGGTAACTAAGTAAGGATCCGCGGCCGCACTAGAGGAATTCCGCCCCTCTCCCCCCCC
CCCCTCTCCCTCCCCCCCCCCTAACGTTACTGGCCGAAGCCGCTTGGAATAAGGCCGGTGTGCGTTTGTC
TATATGTTATTTTCCACCATATTGCCGTCTTTTGGCAATGTGAGGGCCCGGAAACCTGGCCCTGTCTTCT
TGACGAGCATTCCTAGGGGTCTTTCCCCTCTCGCCAAAGGAATGCAAGGTCTGTTGAATGTCGTGAAGGA
AGCAGTTCCTCTGGAAGCTTCTTGAAGACAAACAACGTCTGTAGCGACCCTTTGCAGGCAGCGGAACCCC
CCACCTGGCGACAGGTGCCTCTGCGGCCAAAAGCCACGTGTATAAGATACACCTGCAAAGGCGGCACAAC
CCCAGTGCCACGTTGTGAGTTGGATAGTTGTGGAAAGAGTCAAATGGCTCTCCTCAAGCGTATTCAACAA
GGGGCTGAAGGATGCCCAGAAGGTACCCCATTGTATGGGATCTGATCTGGGGCCTCGGTGCACATGCTTT
ACATGTGTTTAGTCGAGGTTAAAAAAACGTCTAGGCCCCCCGAACCACGGGGACGTGGTTTTCCTTTGAA
AAACACGATGATAAGCTTACCGGTCCACCATGGTGAGCAAGGGCGAGGAGCTGTTCACCGGGGTGGTGCC
CATCCTGGTCGAGCTGGACGGCGACGTAAACGGCCACAAGTTCAGCGTGTCCGGCGAGGGCGAGGGCGAT
GCCACCTACGGCAAGCTGACCCTGAAGTTCATCTGCACCACCGGCAAGCTGCCCGTGCCCTGGCCCACCC
TCGTGACCACCCTGACCTACGGCGTGCAGTGCTTCAGCCGCTACCCCGACCACATGAAGCAGCACGACTT
CTTCAAGTCCGCCATGCCCGAAGGCTACGTCCAGGAGCGCACCATCTTCTTCAAGGACGACGGCAACTAC
AAGACCCGCGCCGAGGTGAAGTTCGAGGGCGACACCCTGGTGAACCGCATCGAGCTGAAGGGCATCGACT
TCAAGGAGGACGGCAACATCCTGGGGCACAAGCTGGAGTACAACTACAACAGCCACAACGTCTATATCAT
GGCCGACAAGCAGAAGAACGGCATCAAGGTGAACTTCAAGATCCGCCACAACATCGAGGACGGCAGCGTG
CAGCTCGCCGACCACTACCAGCAGAACACCCCCATCGGCGACGGCCCCGTGCTGCTGCCCGACAACCACT
ACCTGAGCACCCAGTCCGCCCTGAGCAAAGACCCCAACGAGAAGCGCGATCACATGGTCCTGCTGGAGTT
CGTGACCGCCGCCGGGATCACTCTCGGCATGGACGAGCTGTACAAGTAAGCATGCCCGACGGCGAGGATC
TCGTCGTGACCCATGGCGATGCCTGCTTGCCGAATATCATGGTGGAAAATGGCCGCTTTTCTGGATTCAT
CGACTGTGGCCGGCTGGGTGTGGCGGACCGCTATCAGGACATAGCGTTGGCTACCCGTGATATTGCTGAA
GAGCTTGGCGGCGAATGGGCTGACCGCTTCCTCGTGCTTTACGGTATCGCCGCTCCCGATTCGCAGCGCA
TCGCCTTCTATCGCCTTCTTGACGAGTTCTTCTGATGTACAAGTAAAGCGGCCGCGACTCTAGATCATAA
TCAGCCATACCACATTTGTAGAGGTTTTACTTGCTTTAAAAAACCTCCCACACCTCCCCCTGAACCTGAA
ACATAAAATGAATGCAATTGTTGTTGTTTAGTCCCTCCCAATTCGATATCAAGCTTATCGCGATAGATCC
TAATCAACCTCTGGATTACAAAATTTGTGAAAGATTGACTGGTATTCTTAACTATGTTGCTCCTTTTACG
CTATGTGGATACGCTGCTTTAATGCCTTTGTATCATGCTATTGCTTCCCGTATGGCTTTCATTTTCTCCT
CCTTGTATAAATCCTGGTTGCTGTCTCTTTATGAGGAGTTGTGGCCCGTTGTCAGGCAACGTGGCGTGGT
GTGCACTGTGTTTGCTGACGCAACCCCCACTGGTTGGGGCATTGCCACCACCTGTCAGCTCCTTTCCGGG
ACTTTCGCTTTCCCCCTCCCTATTGCCACGGCGGAACTCATCGCCGCCTGCCTTGCCCGCTGCTGGACAG
GGGCTCGGCTGTTGGGCACTGACAATTCCGTGGTGTTGTCGGGGAAATCATCGTCCTTTCCTTGGCTGCT
CGCCTGTGTTGCCACCTGGATTCTGCGCGGGACGTCCTTCTGCTACGTCCCTTCGGCCCTCAATCCAGCG
GACCTTCCTTCCCGCGGCCTGCTGCCGGCTCTGCGGCCTCTTCCGCGTCTTCGCCTTCGCCCTCAGACGA
GTCGGATCTCCCTTTGGGCCGCCTCCCCGCCTGAGATCCTTTAAGACCAATGACTTACAAGGCAGCTGTA
GATCTTAGCCACTTTTTAAAAGAAAAGGGGGGACTGGAAGGGCTAATTCACTCCCAACGAAGACAAGATC
TGCTTTTTGCTTGTACTGGGTCTCTCTGGTTAGACCAGATCTGAGCCTGGGAGCTCTCTGGCTAACTAGG
GAACCCACTGCTTAAGCCTCAATAAAGCTTGCCTTGAGTGCTTCAAGTAGTGTGTGCCCGTCTGTTGTGT
GACTCTGGTAACTAGAGATCCCTCAGACCCTTTTAGTCAGTGTGGAAAATCTCTAGCAGTAGTAGTTCAT
GTCATCTTATTATTCAGTATTTATAACTTGCAAAGAAATGAATATCAGAGAGTGAGAGGCCCGGGTTAAT
TAAGGAAAGGGCTAGATCATTCTTGAAGACGAAAGGGCCTCGTGATACGCCTATTTTTATAGGTTAATGT
CATGATAATAATGGTTTCTTAGACGTCAGGTGGCACTTTTCGGGGAAATGTGCGCGGAACCCCTATTTGT
TTATTTTTCTAAATACATTCAAATATGTATCCGCTCATGAGACAATAACCCTGATAAATGCTTCAATAAT
ATTGAAAAAGGAAGAGTATGAGTATTCAACATTTCCGTGTCGCCCTTATTCCCTTTTTTGCGGCATTTTG
CCTTCCTGTTTTTGCTCACCCAGAAACGCTGGTGAAAGTAAAAGATGCTGAAGATCAGTTGGGTGCACGA
GTGGGTTACATCGAACTGGATCTCAACAGCGGTAAGATCCTTGAGAGTTTTCGCCCCGAAGAACGTTTTC
CAATGATGAGCACTTTTAAAGTTCTGCTATGTGGCGCGGTATTATCCCGTGTTGACGCCGGGCAAGAGCA
ACTCGGTCGCCGCATACACTATTCTCAGAATGACTTGGTTGAGTACTCACCAGTCACAGAAAAGCATCTT
ACGGATGGCATGACAGTAAGAGAATTATGCAGTGCTGCCATAACCATGAGTGATAACACTGCGGCCAACT
TACTTCTGACAACGATCGGAGGACCGAAGGAGCTAACCGCTTTTTTGCACAACATGGGGGATCATGTAAC
TCGCCTTGATCGTTGGGAACCGGAGCTGAATGAAGCCATACCAAACGACGAGCGTGACACCACGATGCCT
GTAGCAATGGCAACAACGTTGCGCAAACTATTAACTGGCGAACTACTTACTCTAGCTTCCCGGCAACAAT
TAATAGACTGGATGGAGGCGGATAAAGTTGCAGGACCACTTCTGCGCTCGGCCCTTCCGGCTGGCTGGTT
TATTGCTGATAAATCTGGAGCCGGTGAGCGTGGGTCTCGCGGTATCATTGCAGCACTGGGGCCAGATGGT
AAGCCCTCCCGTATCGTAGTTATCTACACGACGGGGAGTCAGGCAACTATGGATGAACGAAATAGACAGA
TCGCTGAGATAGGTGCCTCACTGATTAAGCATTGGTAACTGTCAGACCAAGTTTACTCATATATACTTTA
GATTGATTTAAAACTTCATTTTTAATTTAAAAGGATCTAGGTGAAGATCCTTTTTGATAATCTCATGACC
AAAATCCCTTAACGTGAGTTTTCGTTCCACTGAGCGTCAGACCCCGTAGAAAAGATCAAAGGATCTTCTT
GAGATCCTTTTTTTCTGCGCGTAATCTGCTGCTTGCAAACAAAAAAACCACCGCTACCAGCGGTGGTTTG
TTTGCCGGATCAAGAGCTACCAACTCTTTTTCCGAAGGTAACTGGCTTCAGCAGAGCGCAGATACCAAAT
ACTGTTCTTCTAGTGTAGCCGTAGTTAGGCCACCACTTCAAGAACTCTGTAGCACCGCCTACATACCTCG
CTCTGCTAATCCTGTTACCAGTGGCTGCTGCCAGTGGCGATAAGTCGTGTCTTACCGGGTTGGACTCAAG
ACGATAGTTACCGGATAAGGCGCAGCGGTCGGGCTGAACGGGGGGTTCGTGCACACAGCCCAGCTTGGAG
CGAACGACCTACACCGAACTGAGATACCTACAGCGTGAGCTATGAGAAAGCGCCACGCTTCCCGAAGGGA
GAAAGGCGGACAGGTATCCGGTAAGCGGCAGGGTCGGAACAGGAGAGCGCACGAGGGAGCTTCCAGGGGG
AAACGCCTGGTATCTTTATAGTCCTGTCGGGTTTCGCCACCTCTGACTTGAGCGTCGATTTTTGTGATGC
TCGTCAGGGGGGCGGAGCCTATGGAAAAACGCCAGCAACGCGGCCTTTTTACGGTTCCTGGCCTTTTGCT
GGCCTTTTGCTCACATGTTCTTTCCTGCGTTATCCCCTGATTCTGTGGATAACCGTATTACCGCCTTTGA
GTGAGCTGATACCGCTCGCCGCAGCCGAACGACCGAGCGCAGCGAGTCAGTGAGCGAGGAAGCGGAAGAG
CGCCCAATACGCAAACCGCCTCTCCCCGCGCGTTGGCCGATTCATTAATGCAGCAAGCTCATGGCTGACT
AATTTTTTTTATTTATGCAGAGGCCGAGGCCGCCTCGGCCTCTGAGCTATTCCAGAAGTAGTGAGGAGGC
TTTTTTGGAGGCCTAGGCTTTTGCAAAAAGCTCCCCGTGGCACGACAGGTTTCCCGACTGGAAAGCGGGC
AGTGAGCGCAACGCAATTAATGTGAGTTAGCTCACTCATTAGGCACCCCAGGCTTTACACTTTATGCTTC
CGGCTCGTATGTTGTGTGGAATTGTGAGCGGATAACAATTTCACACAGGAAACAGCTATGACATGATTAC
GAATTTCACAAATAAAGCATTTTTTTCACTGCATTCTAGTTGTGGTTTGTCCAAACTCATCAATGTATCT
TATCATGTCTGGATCAACTGGATAACTCAAGCTAACCAAAATCATCCCAAACTTCCCACCCCATACCCTA
TTACCACTGCCAATTACCTGTGGTTTCATTTACTCTAAACCTGTGATTCCTCTGAATTATTTTCATTTTA
AAGAAATTGTATTTGTTAAATATGTACTACAAACTTAGTAGT
