>Addgene plasmid #51302 | pINDUCER21-HOXA9 | addgene partial sequence | sequence record 87657 | LNCX 5'-AGCTCGTTTAGTGAACCGTCAGATC-3'
GTGTGGTGGAATTCTGCAGATATCAACAAGTTTGTACAAAAAAGCAGGCTCCACCATGGCCACCACTGGG
GCCCTGGGCAACTACTACGTGGACTCGTTCCTGCTGGGCGCCGACGCCGCGGATGAGCTGAGCGTTGGCC
GCTATGCGCCGGGGACCCTGGGCCAGCCTCCCCGGCAGGCGGCGACGCTGGCCGAGCACCCCGACTTCAG
CCCGTGCAGCTTCCAGTCCAAGGCGACGGTGTTTGGCGCCTCGTGGAACCCAGTGCACGCGGCGGGCGCC
AACGCTGTACCCGCTGCGGTGTACCACCACCATCACCACCACCCCTACGTGCACCCCCAGGCGCCCGTGG
CGGCGGCGGCGCCGGACGGCAGGTACATGCGCTCCTGGCTGGAGCCCACGCCCGGTGCGCTCTCCTTCGC
GGGCTTGCCCTCCAGCCGGCCTTATGGCATTAAACCTGAACCGCTGTCGGCCAGAAGGGGTGACTGTCCC
ACGCTTGACACTCAC
