>Addgene plasmid #51302 | pINDUCER21-HOXA9 | addgene partial sequence | sequence record 87660 | IRES-F 5'-TGGCTCTCCTCAAGCGTATT-3'
ACCCCATTGTATGGGATCTGATCTGGGGCCTCGGTGCACATGCTTTACATGTGTTTAGTCGAGGTTAAAA
AAACGTCTAGGCCCCCCGAACCACGGGGACGTGGTTTTCCTTTGAAAAACACGATGATAAGCTTACCGGT
CCACCATGGTGAGCAAGGGCGAGGAGCTGTTCACCGGGGTGGTGCCCATCCTGGTCGAGCTGGACGGCGA
CGTAAACGGCCACAAGTTCAGCGTGTCCGGCGAGGGCGAGGGCGATGCCACCTACGGCAAGCTGACCCTG
AAGTTCATCTGCACCACCGGCAAGCTGCCCGTGCCCTGGCCCACCCTCGTGACCACCCTGACCTACGGCG
TGCAGTGCTTCAGCCGCTACCCCGACCACATGAAGCAGCACGACTTCTTCAAGTCCGCCATGCCCGAAGG
CTACGTCCAGGAGCGCACCATCTTCTTCAAGGACGACGGCAACTACAAGACCCGCGCCGAGGTGAAGTTC
GAGGGCGACACCCTGGTGAACCGCATCGAGCTGAAGGGCATCGACTTCAAGGAGGACGGCAACATCCTGG
GGCACAAGCTGGAGTACAACTACAACAGCCACAACGTCTATATCATGGCCGACAAGCAGAAGAACGGCAT
CAAGGTGAACTTCAAGATCCGCCACAACATCGAGGACG
