>Addgene plasmid #51302 | pINDUCER21-HOXA9 | addgene partial sequence | sequence record 87661 | EF1a-F 5'-TCAAGCCTCAGACAGTGGTTC-3'
GCGGCCGCCATGCTAGTAAATTGTCCGCTAAATTCTGGCCGTTTTTGGCTTTTTTGTTAGACGGATCCAT
AACTTCGTATAATGTATGCTATACGAAGTTATGCCACCATGTCTAGACTGGACAAGAGCAAAGTCATAAA
CGGAGCTCTGGAATTACTCAATGGTGTCGGTATCGAAGGCCTGACGACAAGGAAACTCGCTCAAAAGCTG
GGAGTTGAGCAGCCTACCCTGTACTGGCACGTGAAGAACAAGCGGGCCCTGCTCGATGCCCTGCCAATCG
AGATGCTGGACAGGCATCATACCCACTTCTGCCCCCTGGAAGGCGAGTCATGGCAAGACTTTCTGCGGAA
CAACGCCAAGTCATACCGCTGTGCTCTCCTCTCACATCGCGACGGGGCTAAAGTGCATCTCGGCACCCGC
CCAACAGAGAAACAGTACGAAACCCTGGAAAATCAGCTCGCGTTCCTGTGTCAGCAAGGCTTCTCCCTGG
AGAACGCACTGTACGCTCTGTCCGCCGTGGGCCACTTTACACTGGGCTGCGTATTGGAGGAACAGGAGCA
TCAAGTAGCAAAAGAGGAAAGAGAGACACCTACCACCGATTCTATGCCCCCACTTCTGAGACAAGCAATT
GAGCTGTTCGACCGGCAGGGAGCCGAACCTGCCTTCCTTTTCGGCCTGGAACTAATCATATGTGGCCTGG
AGAAACAGCTAAAGTGCGAAAGCGGCGGGCCGACCGACGCCCTTGACGATTTTGACTTAGACATGCTCCC
AGCCGATGCCCTTGACGACTTTGA
