>Addgene plasmid #51302 | pINDUCER21-HOXA9 | addgene partial sequence | sequence record 87663 | EF1a-R 5'-CACGGCGACTACTGCACTTA-3'
GTACACGACATCACTTTCCCAGTTTACCCCGCGCCACCTTCTCTAGGCACCGGTTCAATTGCCGACCCCT
CCCCCCAACTTCTCGGGGACTGTGGGCGATGTGCGCTCTGCCCACTGACGGGCACCGGAGCCTCACGACT
AGGCTCGCCGTGAGGAGGGGGGCGCCCGCGGGAGGCGCCAAAACCCGGCGCGGAGGCCAGATCTTACGCG
GCTCGCCGTGAGGAGGGGGGCGCCCGCGGGAGGCGCCAAAACCCGGCGCGGAGGCCAGATCTTGGGTGGG
TTACTCCAGACTGCCTTGGGAAAAGCGCCTCCCCTACCCGGTAGAATTTCTAGTTTAATTAATCATTACT
AAGCGTAGTCTGGGACGTCGTATGGGTATTCGAACCGCGGGCCCTCTAGACTCGAGCGGCCGCCACTGTG
CTGGATATCAACCACTTTGTACAAGAAAGCTGGGTCCTACTCGTCTTTTGCTCGGTCTTTGTTGATTTTC
TTCATTTTCATCCTGCGGTTCTGGAACCAGATCTTGACCTGCCTCTCGGTGAGGTTGAGCAGTCGAGCCA
CCTCGTACCTGCGGTCCCTGGTGAGGTACATGTTGAACAGAAACTCTTTCTCCAGTTCCAGGGT
